>Addgene plasmid #117516 | BCJJ180 | addgene full sequence | sequence record 226834 | Addgene NGS Result
ATACGCCTATTTTTATAGGTTAATGTCATGATAATAATGGTTTCTTAGACGTCAGGTGGCACTTTTCGGG
GAAATGTGCGCGGAACCCCTATTTGTTTATTTTTCTAAATACATTCAAATATGTATCCGCTCATGAGACA
ATAACCCTGATAAATGCTTCAATAATATTGAAAAAGGAAGAGTATGCGCTCACGCAACTGGTCCAGAACC
TTGACCGAACGCAGCGGTGGTAACGGCGCAGTGGCGGTTTTCATGGCTTGTTATGACTGTTTTTTTTTGG
GGTACAGTCTATGCCTCGGGCATCCAAGCAGCAAGCGCGTTACGCCGTGGGTCGATGTTTGATGTTATGG
AGCAGCAACGATGTTACGCAGCAGGGCAGTCGCCCTAAAACAAAGTTAAACATCATGAGGGAAGCGGTGA
TCGCCGAAGTATCGACTCAACTATCAGAGGTAGTTGGCGTCATCGAGCGCCATCTCGAACCGACGTTGCT
GGCCGTACATTTGTACGGCTCCGCAGTGGATGGCGGCCTGAAGCCACACAGCGATATTGATTTGCTGGTT
ACGGTGACCGTAAGGCTTGATGAAACAACGCGGCGAGCTTTGATCAACGACCTTTTGGAAACTTCGGCTT
CCCCTGGAGAGAGCGAGATTCTCCGCGCTGTAGAAGTCACCATTGTTGTGCACGACGACATCATTCCGTG
GCGTTATCCAGCTAAGCGCGAACTGCAATTTGGAGAATGGCAGCGCAATGACATTCTTGCAGGTATCTTC
GAGCCAGCCACGATCGACATTGATCTGGCTATCTTGCTGACAAAAGCAAGAGAACATAGCGTTGCCTTGG
TAGGTCCAGCGGCGGAGGAACTCTTTGATCCGGTTCCTGAACAGGATCTATTTGAGGCGCTAAATGAAAC
CTTAACGCTATGGAACTCGCCGCCCGACTGGGCTGGCGATGAGCGAAATGTAGTGCTTACGTTGTCCCGC
ATTTGGTACAGCGCAGTAACCGGCAAAATCGCGCCGAAGGATGTCGCTGCCGACTGGGCAATGGAGCGCC
TGCCGGCCCAGTATCAGCCCGTCATACTTGAAGCTAGACAGGCTTATCTTGGACAAGAAGAAGATCGCTT
GGCCTCGCGCGCAGATCAGTTGGAAGAATTTGTCCATTACGTAAAAGGCGAGATCACCAAGGTAGTCGGC
AAATAACTGTCAGACCAAGTTTACTCATATATACTTTAGATTGATTTAAAACTTCATTTTTAATTTAAAA
GGATCTAGGTGAAGATCCTTTTTGATAATCTCATGACCAAAATCCCTTAACGTGAGTTTTCGTTCCACTG
AGCGTCAGACCCCGTAGAAAAGATCAAAGGATCTTCTTGAGATCCTTTTTTTCTGCGCGTAATCTGCTGC
TTGCAAACAAAAAAACCACCGCTACCAGCGGTGGTTTGTTTGCCGGATCAAGAGCTACCAACTCTTTTTC
CGAAGGTAACTGGCTTCAGCAGAGCGCAGATACCAAATACTGTTCTTCTAGTGTAGCCGTAGTTAGGCCA
CCACTTCAAGAACTCTGTAGCACCGCCTACATACCTCGCTCTGCTAATCCTGTTACCAGTGGCTGCTGCC
AGTGGCGATAAGTCGTGTCTTACCGGGTTGGACTCAAGACGATAGTTACCGGATAAGGCGCAGCGGTCGG
GCTGAACGGGGGGTTCGTGCACACAGCCCAGCTTGGAGCGAACGACCTACACCGAACTGAGATACCTACA
GCGTGAGCTATGAGAAAGCGCCACGCTTCCCGAAGGGAGAAAGGCGGACAGGTATCCGGTAAGCGGCAGG
GTCGGAACAGGAGAGCGCACGAGGGAGCTTCCAGGGGGAAACGCCTGGTATCTTTATAGTCCTGTCGGGT
TTCGCCACCTCTGACTTGAGCGTCGATTTTTGTGATGCTCGTCAGGGGGGCGGAGCCTATGGAAAAACGC
CAGCAACGCGGCCTTTTTACGGTTCCTGGCCTTTTGCTGGCCTTTTGCTCACATGTTCTTTCCTGCGTTA
TCCCCTGATTCTGTGGATAACCGTATTACCGCCTTTGAGTGAGCTGATACCGCTCGCCGCAGCCGAACGA
CCGAGCGCAGCGAGTCAGTGAGCGAGGAAGCGGAAGAGCGCCCAATACGCAAACCGCCTCTCCCCGCGCG
TTGGCCGATTCATTAATCACTCTGTGGTCTCAAATGGACTATAAGGACCACGACGGAGACTACAAGGATC
ATGATATTGATTACAAAGACGATGACGATAAGATGGCCCCAAAGAAGAAGCGGAAGGTCGGTATCCACGG
AGTCCCAGCAGCCGACAAGAAGTACAGCATCGGCCTGGACATCGGCACCAACTCTGTGGGCTGGGCCGTG
ATCACCGACGAGTACAAGGTGCCCAGCAAGAAATTCAAGGTGCTGGGCAACACCGACCGGCACAGCATCA
AGAAGAACCTGATCGGAGCCCTGCTGTTCGACAGCGGCGAAACAGCCGAGGCCACCCGGCTGAAGAGAAC
CGCCAGAAGAAGATACACCAGACGGAAGAACCGGATCTGCTATCTGCAAGAGATCTTCAGCAACGAGATG
GCCAAGGTGGACGACAGCTTCTTCCACAGACTGGAAGAGTCCTTCCTGGTGGAAGAGGATAAGAAGCACG
AGCGGCACCCCATCTTCGGCAACATCGTGGACGAGGTGGCCTACCACGAGAAGTACCCCACCATCTACCA
CCTGAGAAAGAAACTGGTGGACAGCACCGACAAGGCCGACCTGCGGCTGATCTATCTGGCCCTGGCCCAC
ATGATCAAGTTCCGGGGCCACTTCCTGATCGAGGGCGACCTGAACCCCGACAACAGCGACGTGGACAAGC
TGTTCATCCAGCTGGTGCAGACCTACAACCAGCTGTTCGAGGAAAACCCCATCAACGCCAGCGGCGTGGA
CGCCAAGGCCATCCTGTCTGCCAGACTGAGCAAGAGCAGACGGCTGGAAAATCTGATCGCCCAGCTGCCC
GGCGAGAAGAAGAATGGCCTGTTCGGAAACCTGATTGCCCTGAGCCTGGGCCTGACCCCCAACTTCAAGA
GCAACTTCGACCTGGCCGAGGATGCCAAACTGCAGCTGAGCAAGGACACCTACGACGACGACCTGGACAA
CCTGCTGGCCCAGATCGGCGACCAGTACGCCGACCTGTTTCTGGCCGCCAAGAACCTGTCCGACGCCATC
CTGCTGAGCGACATCCTGAGAGTGAACACCGAGATCACCAAGGCCCCCCTGAGCGCCTCTATGATCAAGA
GATACGACGAGCACCACCAGGACCTGACCCTGCTGAAAGCTCTCGTGCGGCAGCAGCTGCCTGAGAAGTA
CAAAGAGATTTTCTTCGACCAGAGCAAGAACGGCTACGCCGGCTACATTGACGGCGGAGCCAGCCAGGAA
GAGTTCTACAAGTTCATCAAGCCCATCCTGGAAAAGATGGACGGCACCGAGGAACTGCTCGTGAAGCTGA
ACAGAGAGGACCTGCTGCGGAAGCAGCGGACCTTCGACAACGGCAGCATCCCCCACCAGATCCACCTGGG
AGAGCTGCACGCCATTCTGCGGCGGCAGGAAGATTTTTACCCATTCCTGAAGGACAACCGGGAAAAGATC
GAGAAGATCCTGACCTTCCGCATCCCCTACTACGTGGGCCCTCTGGCCAGGGGAAACAGCAGATTCGCCT
GGATGACCAGAAAGAGCGAGGAAACCATCACCCCCTGGAACTTCGAGGAAGTGGTGGACAAGGGCGCTTC
CGCCCAGAGCTTCATCGAGCGGATGACCAACTTCGATAAGAACCTGCCCAACGAGAAGGTGCTGCCCAAG
CACAGCCTGCTGTACGAGTACTTCACCGTGTATAACGAGCTGACCAAAGTGAAATACGTGACCGAGGGAA
TGAGAAAGCCCGCCTTCCTGAGCGGCGAGCAGAAAAAGGCCATCGTGGACCTGCTGTTCAAGACCAACCG
GAAAGTGACCGTGAAGCAGCTGAAAGAGGACTACTTCAAGAAAATCGAGTGCTTCGACTCCGTGGAAATC
TCCGGCGTGGAAGATCGGTTCAACGCCTCCCTGGGCACATACCACGATCTGCTGAAAATTATCAAGGACA
AGGACTTCCTGGACAATGAGGAAAACGAGGACATTCTGGAAGATATCGTGCTGACCCTGACACTGTTTGA
GGACAGAGAGATGATCGAGGAACGGCTGAAAACCTATGCCCACCTGTTCGACGACAAAGTGATGAAGCAG
CTGAAGCGGCGGAGATACACCGGCTGGGGCAGGCTGAGCCGGAAGCTGATCAACGGCATCCGGGACAAGC
AGTCCGGCAAGACAATCCTGGATTTCCTGAAGTCCGACGGCTTCGCCAACAGAAACTTCATGCAGCTGAT
CCACGACGACAGCCTGACCTTTAAAGAGGACATCCAGAAAGCCCAGGTGTCCGGCCAGGGCGATAGCCTG
CACGAGCACATTGCCAATCTGGCCGGCAGCCCCGCCATTAAGAAGGGCATCCTGCAGACAGTGAAGGTGG
TGGACGAGCTCGTGAAAGTGATGGGCCGGCACAAGCCCGAGAACATCGTGATCGAAATGGCCAGAGAGAA
CCAGACCACCCAGAAGGGACAGAAGAACAGCCGCGAGAGAATGAAGCGGATCGAAGAGGGCATCAAAGAG
CTGGGCAGCCAGATCCTGAAAGAACACCCCGTGGAAAACACCCAGCTGCAGAACGAGAAGCTGTACCTGT
ACTACCTGCAGAATGGGCGGGATATGTACGTGGACCAGGAACTGGACATCAACCGGCTGTCCGACTACGA
TGTGGACCATATCGTGCCTCAGAGCTTTCTGAAGGACGACTCCATCGACAACAAGGTGCTGACCAGAAGC
GACAAGAACCGGGGCAAGAGCGACAACGTGCCCTCCGAAGAGGTCGTGAAGAAGATGAAGAACTACTGGC
GGCAGCTGCTGAACGCCAAGCTGATTACCCAGAGAAAGTTCGACAATCTGACCAAGGCCGAGAGAGGCGG
CCTGAGCGAACTGGATAAGGCCGGCTTCATCAAGAGACAGCTGGTGGAAACCCGGCAGATCACAAAGCAC
GTGGCACAGATCCTGGACTCCCGGATGAACACTAAGTACGACGAGAATGACAAGCTGATCCGGGAAGTGA
AAGTGATCACCCTGAAGTCCAAGCTGGTGTCCGATTTCCGGAAGGATTTCCAGTTTTACAAAGTGCGCGA
GATCAACAACTACCACCACGCCCACGACGCCTACCTGAACGCCGTCGTGGGAACCGCCCTGATCAAAAAG
TACCCTAAGCTGGAAAGCGAGTTCGTGTACGGCGACTACAAGGTGTACGACGTGCGGAAGATGATCGCCA
AGAGCGAGCAGGAAATCGGCAAGGCTACCGCCAAGTACTTCTTCTACAGCAACATCATGAACTTTTTCAA
GACCGAGATTACCCTGGCCAACGGCGAGATCCGGAAGCGGCCTCTGATCGAGACAAACGGCGAAACCGGG
GAGATCGTGTGGGATAAGGGCCGGGATTTTGCCACCGTGCGGAAAGTGCTGAGCATGCCCCAAGTGAATA
TCGTGAAAAAGACCGAGGTGCAGACAGGCGGCTTCAGCAAAGAGTCTATCCTGCCCAAGAGGAACAGCGA
TAAGCTGATCGCCAGAAAGAAGGACTGGGACCCTAAGAAGTACGGCGGCTTCGACAGCCCCACCGTGGCC
TATTCTGTGCTGGTGGTGGCCAAAGTGGAAAAGGGCAAGTCCAAGAAACTGAAGAGTGTGAAAGAGCTGC
TGGGGATCACCATCATGGAAAGAAGCAGCTTCGAGAAGAATCCCATCGACTTTCTGGAAGCCAAGGGCTA
CAAAGAAGTGAAAAAGGACCTGATCATCAAGCTGCCTAAGTACTCCCTGTTCGAGCTGGAAAACGGCCGG
AAGAGAATGCTGGCCTCTGCCGGCGAACTGCAGAAGGGAAACGAACTGGCCCTGCCCTCCAAATATGTGA
ACTTCCTGTACCTGGCCAGCCACTATGAGAAGCTGAAGGGCTCCCCCGAGGATAATGAGCAGAAACAGCT
GTTTGTGGAACAGCACAAGCACTACCTGGACGAGATCATCGAGCAGATCAGCGAGTTCTCCAAGAGAGTG
ATCCTGGCCGACGCTAATCTGGACAAAGTGCTGTCCGCCTACAACAAGCACCGGGATAAGCCCATCAGAG
AGCAGGCCGAGAATATCATCCACCTGTTTACCCTGACCAATCTGGGAGCCCCTGCCGCCTTCAAGTACTT
TGACACCACCATCGACCGGAAGAGGTACACCAGCACCAAAGAGGTGCTGGACGCCACCCTGATCCACCAG
AGCATCACCGGCCTGTACGAGACACGGATCGACCTGTCTCAGCTGGGAGGCGACAAAAGGCCGGCGGCCA
CGAAAAAGGCCGGCCAGGCAAAAAAGAAAAAGTAAGCTTTGAGACCACGAAGTGGCTCTTCAGTGGACGA
AAGGGCCTCGTG
Features (pLannotate 1.2.2; 9 found; start..end, strand, type, name):
     79..183     +  promoter       AmpR promoter: bla
    174..254     -  CDS            int (fragment): INT2_ECOLX - Protein inferred from homology: Swiss-Prot protein existence level 3. Putative integrase believed to be involved in the insertion of antibiotic resistance genes into plasmids and transposons. From Escherichia coli.
    342..398     +  CDS            GmR (fragment): gentamycin acetyltransferase; aacC1; confers resistance to gentamycin
    405..1193    +  CDS            aadA: S3AD_ECOLX - Experimental evidence at protein level: Swiss-Prot protein existence level 1. Mediates bacterial resistance to the antibiotics streptomycin and spectinomycin. From Escherichia coli.
   1367..1955    +  rep_origin     ori: high-copy-number ColE1/pMB1/pBR322/pUC origin of replication
   2138..2187    +  CDS            lacI (fragment): lac repressor; lacI; The lac repressor binds to the lac operator to inhibit transcription in E. coli. This inhibition can be relieved by adding lactose or isopropyl-β-D-thiogalactopyranoside (IPTG).
   2324..3925    +  CDS            Cas9(N): N-terminal portion of Streptococcus pyogenes Cas9 (Zetsche et al., 2015)
   3926..6424    +  CDS            Cas9(C): C-terminal portion of Streptococcus pyogenes Cas9 (Zetsche et al., 2015)
   6425..6472    +  CDS            nucleoplasmin NLS: bipartite nuclear localization signal from nucleoplasmin
