[The description below was written by a language model from this plasmid's Addgene catalogue record and pLannotate feature annotations shown in this document.]
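Description:
BCJJ180 is a Golden Gate (MoClo-style) Level 0 module built in the pICH41308 backbone, carrying a Cas9 coding sequence designated Cas9_4 for assembly into plant CRISPR expression constructs. It is a small bacterial cloning plasmid rather than a finished expression vector. It replicates in E. coli from a high-copy ColE1/pUC-type origin and is selected with spectinomycin through the aadA gene, which sits downstream of a bla-type promoter. The short integrase, gentamicin acetyltransferase and lacI fragments in the annotation appear to be remnants of the resistance cassette and backbone rather than functional parts.

The insert is flanked by BsaI sites that are retained after cloning and release the coding sequence with AATG and GCTT overhangs, consistent with a coding-sequence module in the Golden Gate syntax. Digestion and ligation in a one-pot reaction therefore allow it to be joined directionally to separate promoter and terminator modules to form a Level 1 transcription unit. No promoter or terminator for Cas9 is present in this plasmid. The feature table annotates the open reading frame as contiguous N- and C-terminal portions of Streptococcus pyogenes Cas9, followed by a bipartite nucleoplasmin nuclear localization signal. The catalogue also lists an N-terminal 3xFLAG tag and an N-terminal NLS, which the automated annotation did not pick up. The recorded insert size of 2273 bp does not fit the roughly 4.1 kb annotated Cas9 region or the difference between the total and backbone sizes, so that figure is probably an entry error.

The associated work concerns optimization of T-DNA architecture for Cas9-mediated mutagenesis in Arabidopsis, where this module served as one of several Cas9 variants compared in assembled binary vectors.
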