Addgene plasmid #117516: BCJJ180
Purpose: Cas9_4 Golden Gate Level 0
Depositing lab: Jonathan D Jones. Depositing organization: Sainsbury Laboratory, Norwich. Publication: Optimization of T-DNA architecture for Cas9-mediated mutagenesis in Arabidopsis. Castel B, Tomlinson L, Locci F, Yang Y, Jones JDG. PLoS One. 2019 Jan 9;14(1):e0204778. doi: 10.1371/journal.pone.0204778. eCollection 2019. PubMed 30625150.
Backbone
  Vector backbone: pICH41308
  Backbone size w/o insert (bp): 2247
  Total vector size (bp): 6520
  Vector type: Plant Expression, CRISPR
Growth in bacteria
  Bacterial resistance: Spectinomycin, 50 μg/mL
  Growth temperature: 37°C
  Growth strain: DH5alpha
  Copy number: Unknown
Gene/Insert
  Gene/Insert name: BsaI:AATG:Cas9_4:GCTT:BsaI
  Species: Synthetic
  Insert size (bp): 2273
  Tag / fusion protein: 3xFLAG (N terminal on insert); NLS (N terminal on insert); NLS (C terminal on insert)
  Cloning method: Restriction Enzyme; 5′ cloning site BsaI (not destroyed); 3′ cloning site BsaI (not destroyed)
  Sequencing primers: 5′ CGTTATCCCCTGATTCTGTGGATAAC; 3′ GTCTCATGAGCGGATACATATTTGAATG
Terms and licenses: Academic/Nonprofit Terms; Industry Terms: Not Available to Industry
Depositor comments: Cloned by Baptiste Castel . Please visit https://www.biorxiv.org/content/early/2018/09/17/419952 for bioRxiv preprint.
How to cite: BCJJ180 was a gift from Jonathan D Jones (Addgene plasmid # 117516 ; http://n2t.net/addgene:117516 ; RRID:Addgene_117516)
